Addgene plasmid #248158: pLV-Hygro-EF1A-HA-PARP1-3GS-TurboC
Purpose: PARP1 with split TurboID at C-term
Depositing lab: Robert Sobol. Depositing organization: Brown University. Publication: Replication-associated base excision repair/single-strand break repair regulates PARG inhibitor response via the PRMT1/PRMT5/ATR axis. Ibrahim M, Roos WP, Schwartz JC, Khan MM, Al-Rahahleh RQ, Beers LA, Pearson CR, Langham KT, Boyang L, Clark J, Hayat F, Fang Q, Koczor CA, Migaud ME, Sobol RW. NAR Cancer. 2025 Dec 31;7(4):zcaf057. doi: 10.1093/narcan/zcaf057. eCollection 2025 Dec. PubMed 41480640.
Backbone
  Vector backbone: Lentivirus
  Total vector size (bp): 12737
  Vector type: Mammalian Expression, Lentiviral
  Selectable markers: Hygromycin
Growth in bacteria
  Bacterial resistance: Ampicillin, 100 μg/mL
  Growth temperature: 37°C
  Growth strain: NEB Stable
  Copy number: Unknown
Gene/Insert
  Gene/Insert name: PARP1
  Species: H. sapiens (human)
  Insert size (bp): 3039
  GenBank ID: NM_001618 NP_001609
  Entrez Gene: PARP1 (a.k.a. ADPRT, ADPRT 1, ADPRT1, ARTD1, PARP, PARP-1, PARS, PPOL, Poly-PARP, pADPRT-1)
  Tag / fusion protein: HA (N terminal on insert); Split TurboID: C (C terminal on insert)
Resource information
  A portion of this plasmid was derived from a plasmid made by: VectorBuilder
Terms and licenses: Academic/Nonprofit Terms; Industry Terms: Not Available to Industry
How to cite: pLV-Hygro-EF1A-HA-PARP1-3GS-TurboC was a gift from Robert Sobol (Addgene plasmid # 248158 ; http://n2t.net/addgene:248158 ; RRID:Addgene_248158)
