[The description below was written by a language model from this plasmid's Addgene catalogue record and pLannotate feature annotations shown in this document.]
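Description:
pLV-Hygro-EF1A-HA-PARP1-3GS-TurboC is a 12.7 kb third-generation-style, self-inactivating HIV-1 lentiviral transfer plasmid for stable expression of tagged human PARP1 in mammalian cells. An RSV promoter fused to a truncated 5' LTR drives production of the viral genomic RNA. This RNA carries the Ψ packaging signal with a gag fragment, the RRE for Rev-dependent nuclear export, and the cPPT/CTS, and it ends in a ΔU3 3' LTR followed by an SV40 poly(A) signal. In bacteria the plasmid is maintained through a high-copy ColE1/pUC-type origin and ampicillin resistance. An f1 ori, an SV40 ori and remnants of lac/T7/T3 cloning-vector sequence are also present in the backbone.

The payload sits between Gateway attB sites, consistent with the commercially assembled vector from which part of the plasmid derives. The human EF-1α promoter with its intron A drives an open reading frame consisting of an N-terminal HA epitope, the full 3,039 bp PARP1 coding sequence, and a C-terminal fragment of split TurboID. The automated annotation labels this fragment as a partial miniTurbo match. The "3GS" in the name suggests a glycine-serine linker between PARP1 and the TurboID fragment, though it is not annotated separately. A WPRE downstream of the fusion enhances transcript expression. A separate mouse PGK promoter drives the hygromycin phosphotransferase gene for selection of transduced cells.

Split TurboID halves are inactive alone and regain biotin ligase activity only when brought together. This construct would therefore be paired with a partner protein bearing the complementary N-terminal fragment, allowing proximity-dependent biotinylation around PARP1-containing complexes. The associated work concerns base excision and single-strand break repair.
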