Features (pLannotate 1.2.2; 34 found; start..end, strand, type, name):
      3..229     +  promoter       RSV promoter: Rous sarcoma virus enhancer/promoter
    230..410     +  LTR            5' LTR (truncated): truncated 5' long terminal repeat (LTR) from HIV-1
    457..582     +  misc_feature   HIV-1 Ψ: packaging signal of human immunodeficiency virus type 1
    566..929     +  CDS            HIV-1 gag (fragment): gag protein from human immunodeficiency virus 1; gag
   1075..1308    +  misc_feature   RRE: The Rev response element (RRE) of HIV-1 allows for Rev-dependent mRNA export from the nucleus to the cytoplasm.
   1685..1785    +  CDS            Rev (fragment): human immunodeficiency virus 1 (HIV-1) Rev protein; rev; enhances nuclear export of unspliced and incompletely spliced viral mRNAs
   1803..1920    +  misc_feature   cPPT/CTS: central polypurine tract and central termination sequence of HIV-1
   1938..1958    +  protein_bind   attB4: mutant version of attB; core recombination site for the Gateway® BP reaction BP Clonase™
   1978..2189    +  promoter       EF-1α core promoter: core promoter for human elongation factor EF-1α
   2190..2299    +  intron         EF-1α intron A (fragment): intron upstream of the start codon of human EF-1α
   2925..3128    +  intron         EF-1α intron A: truncated intron upstream of the start codon of human EF-1α
   3137..3161    +  protein_bind   attB1: mutant version of attB; recombination site for the Gateway® BP reaction BP Clonase™
   3171..3197    +  CDS            3xHA (fragment): three tandem HA epitope tags
   3198..6236    +  CDS            PARP1: PARP1_HUMAN - Also known as ADPRT From Homo sapiens (Human).
   6236..6977    +  CDS            miniTurbo (fragment): N-terminally truncated mutant of the E. coli biotin ligase BioID engineered for improved catalytic efficiency (Branon et al., 2018)
   6984..7008    -  protein_bind   attB2: mutant version of attB; recombination site for the Gateway® BP reaction BP Clonase™
   7026..7614    +  misc_feature   WPRE: woodchuck hepatitis virus posttranscriptional regulatory element
   7645..8144    +  promoter       PGK promoter: mouse phosphoglycerate kinase 1 promoter
   8161..9183    +  CDS            hph: KHYB_ECOLX - Experimental evidence at protein level: Swiss-Prot protein existence level 1. The aminoglycoside phosphotransferases achieve inactivation of their antibiotic substrates by phosphorylation. Only phosphorylates hygromycin and closely related compounds such as demethyl analogs and destomycin. From Escherichia coli.
   9179..9256    +  CDS            nef (fragment): NEF_HV1Z2 - Experimental evidence at protein level: Swiss-Prot protein existence level 1. Extracellular Nef protein targets CD4(+) T-lymphocytes for apoptosis by interacting with CXCR4 surface receptors. From Human immunodeficiency virus type 1 group M subtype D (isolate Z2/CDC-Z34) (HIV-1).
   9258..9491    +  LTR            3' LTR (ΔU3): self-inactivating 3' long terminal repeat (LTR) from HIV-1
   9563..9684    +  polyA_signal   SV40 poly(A) signal: SV40 polyadenylation signal
   9724..9859    +  rep_origin     SV40 ori: SV40 origin of replication
   9880..9898    -  promoter       T7 promoter: promoter for bacteriophage T7 RNA polymerase
   9906..10061   +  CDS            lacZα (fragment): LacZα fragment of β-galactosidase; lacZ fragment
  10066..10494   +  rep_origin     f1 ori (sequence partly withheld): f1 bacteriophage origin of replication; arrow indicates direction of (+) strand synthesis
  10547..10651   +  promoter       AmpR promoter: bla
  10652..11512   +  CDS            AmpR: β-lactamase; bla; confers resistance to ampicillin, carbenicillin, and related antibiotics
  11683..12271   +  rep_origin     ori: high-copy-number ColE1/pMB1/pBR322/pUC origin of replication
  12454..12546   +  CDS            lacI (fragment): lac repressor; lacI; The lac repressor binds to the lac operator to inhibit transcription in E. coli. This inhibition can be relieved by adding lactose or isopropyl-β-D-thiogalactopyranoside (IPTG).
  12559..12580   +  protein_bind   CAP binding site: CAP binding activates transcription in the presence of cAMP. E. coli catabolite activator protein
  12595..12625   +  promoter       lac promoter: promoter for the E. coli lac operon
  12629..12651   +  protein_bind   lac operator (fragment): The lac repressor binds to the lac operator to inhibit transcription in E. coli. This inhibition can be relieved by adding lactose or isopropyl-β-D-thiogalactopyranoside (IPTG). lac repressor encoded by lacI
  12694..12712   +  promoter       T3 promoter: promoter for bacteriophage T3 RNA polymerase
>Addgene plasmid #248158 | pLV-Hygro-EF1A-HA-PARP1-3GS-TurboC | addgene full sequence | sequence record 496330 | Addgene NGS Result
AATGTAGTCTTATGCAATACTCTTGTAGTCTTGCAACATGGTAACGATGAGTTAGCAACATGCCTTACAA
GGAGAGAAAAAGCACCGTGCATGCCGATTGGTGGAAGTAAGGTGGTACGATCGTGCCTTATTAGGAAGGC
AACAGACGGGTCTGACATGGATTGGACGAACCACTGAATTGCCGCATTGCAGAGATATTGTATTTAAGTG
CCTAGCTCGATACATAAACGGGTCTCTCTGGTTAGACCAGATCTGAGCCTGGGAGCTCTCTGGCTAACTA
GGGAACCCACTGCTTAAGCCTCAATAAAGCTTGCCTTGAGTGCTTCAAGTAGTGTGTGCCCGTCTGTTGT
GTGACTCTGGTAACTAGAGATCCCTCAGACCCTTTTAGTCAGTGTGGAAAATCTCTAGCAGTGGCGCCCG
AACAGGGACTTGAAAGCGAAAGGGAAACCAGAGGAGCTCTCTCGACGCAGGACTCGGCTTGCTGAAGCGC
GCACGGCAAGAGGCGAGGGGCGGCGACTGGTGAGTACGCCAAAAATTTTGACTAGCGGAGGCTAGAAGGA
GAGAGATGGGTGCGAGAGCGTCAGTATTAAGCGGGGGAGAATTAGATCGCGATGGGAAAAAATTCGGTTA
AGGCCAGGGGGAAAGAAAAAATATAAATTAAAACATATAGTATGGGCAAGCAGGGAGCTAGAACGATTCG
CAGTTAATCCTGGCCTGTTAGAAACATCAGAAGGCTGTAGACAAATACTGGGACAGCTACAACCATCCCT
TCAGACAGGATCAGAAGAACTTAGATCATTATATAATACAGTAGCAACCCTCTATTGTGTGCATCAAAGG
ATAGAGATAAAAGACACCAAGGAAGCTTTAGACAAGATAGAGGAAGAGCAAAACAAAAGTAAGACCACCG
CACAGCAAGCGGCCGCTGATCTTCAGACCTGGAGGAGGAGATATGAGGGACAATTGGAGAAGTGAATTAT
ATAAATATAAAGTAGTAAAAATTGAACCATTAGGAGTAGCACCCACCAAGGCAAAGAGAAGAGTGGTGCA
GAGAGAAAAAAGAGCAGTGGGAATAGGAGCTTTGTTCCTTGGGTTCTTGGGAGCAGCAGGAAGCACTATG
GGCGCAGCGTCAATGACGCTGACGGTACAGGCCAGACAATTATTGTCTGGTATAGTGCAGCAGCAGAACA
ATTTGCTGAGGGCTATTGAGGCGCAACAGCATCTGTTGCAACTCACAGTCTGGGGCATCAAGCAGCTCCA
GGCAAGAATCCTGGCTGTGGAAAGATACCTAAAGGATCAACAGCTCCTGGGGATTTGGGGTTGCTCTGGA
AAACTCATTTGCACCACTGCTGTGCCTTGGAATGCTAGTTGGAGTAATAAATCTCTGGAACAGATTTGGA
ATCACACGACCTGGATGGAGTGGGACAGAGAAATTAACAATTACACAAGCTTAATACACTCCTTAATTGA
AGAATCGCAAAACCAGCAAGAAAAGAATGAACAAGAATTATTGGAATTAGATAAATGGGCAAGTTTGTGG
AATTGGTTTAACATAACAAATTGGCTGTGGTATATAAAATTATTCATAATGATAGTAGGAGGCTTGGTAG
GTTTAAGAATAGTTTTTGCTGTACTTTCTATAGTGAATAGAGTTAGGCAGGGATATTCACCATTATCGTT
TCAGACCCACCTCCCAACCCCGAGGGGACCCGACAGGCCCGAAGGAATAGAAGAAGAAGGTGGAGAGAGA
GACAGAGACAGATCCATTCGATTAGTGAACGGATCTCGACGGTATCGCTAGCTTTTAAAAGAAAAGGGGG
GATTGGGGGGTACAGTGCAGGGGAAAGAATAGTAGACATAATAGCAACAGACATACAAACTAAAGAATTA
CAAAAACAAATTACAAAAATTCAAAATTTTACTAGTGATTATCGGATCAACTTTGTATAGAAAAGTTGGG
CTCCGGTGCCCGTCAGTGGGCAGAGCGCACATCGCCCACAGTCCCCGAGAAGTTGGGGGGAGGGGTCGGC
AATTGAACCGGTGCCTAGAGAAGGTGGCGCGGGGTAAACTGGGAAAGTGATGTCGTGTACTGGCTCCGCC
TTTTTCCCGAGGGTGGGGGAGAACCGTATATAAGTGCAGTAGTCGCCGTGAACGTTCTTTTTCGCAACGG
GTTTGCCGCCAGAACACAGGTAAGTGCCGTGTGTGGTTCCCGCGGGCCTGGCCTCTTTACGGGTTATGGC
CCTTGCGTGCCTTGAATTACTTCCACCTGGCTGCAGTACGTGATTCTTGATCCCGAGCTTCGGGTTGGAA
GTGGGTGGGAGAGTTCGAGGCCTTGCGCTTAAGGAGCCCCTTCGCCTCGTGCTTGAGTTGAGGCCTGGCC
TGGGCGCTGGGGCCGCCGCGTGCGAATCTGGTGGCACCTTCGCGCCTGTCTCGCTGCTTTCGATAAGTCT
CTAGCCATTTAAAATTTTTGATGACCTGCTGCGACGCTTTTTTTCTGGCAAGATAGTCTTGTAAATGCGG
GCCAAGATCTGCACACTGGTATTTCGGTTTTTGGGGCCGCGGGCGGCGACGGGGCCCGTGCGTCCCAGCG
CACATGTTCGGCGAGGCGGGGCCTGCGAGCGCGGCCACCGAGAATCGGACGGGGGTAGTCTCAAGCTGGC
CGGCCTGCTCTGGTGCCTGGTCTCGCGCCGCCGTGTATCGCCCCGCCCTGGGCGGCAAGGCTGGCCCGGT
CGGCACCAGTTGCGTGAGCGGAAAGATGGCCGCTTCCCGGCCCTGCTGCAGGGAGCTCAAAATGGAGGAC
GCGGCGCTCGGGAGAGCGGGCGGGTGAGTCACCCACACAAAGGAAAAGGGCCTTTCCGTCCTCAGCCGTC
GCTTCATGTGACTCCACGGAGTACCGGGCGCCGTCCAGGCACCTCGATTAGTTCTCGAGCTTTTGGAGTA
CGTCGTCTTTAGGTTGGGGGGAGGGGTTTTATGCGATGGAGTTTCCCCACACTGAGTGGGTGGAGACTGA
AGTTAGGCCAGCTTGGCACTTGATGTAATTCTCCTTGGAATTTGCCCTTTTTGAGTTTGGATCTTGGTTC
ATTCTCAAGCCTCAGACAGTGGTTCAAAGTTTTTTTCTTCCATTTCAGGTGTCGTGACAAGTTTGTACAA
AAAAGCAGGCTGCCACCATGTACCCATACGATGTTCCAGATTACGCTGCGGAGTCTTCGGATAAGCTCTA
TCGAGTCGAGTACGCCAAGAGCGGGCGCGCCTCTTGCAAGAAATGCAGCGAGAGCATCCCCAAGGACTCG
CTCCGGATGGCCATCATGGTGCAGTCGCCCATGTTTGATGGAAAAGTCCCACACTGGTACCACTTCTCCT
GCTTCTGGAAGGTGGGCCACTCCATCCGGCACCCTGACGTTGAGGTGGATGGGTTCTCTGAGCTTCGGTG
GGATGACCAGCAGAAAGTCAAGAAGACAGCGGAAGCTGGAGGAGTGACAGGCAAAGGCCAGGATGGAATT
GGTAGCAAGGCAGAGAAGACTCTGGGTGACTTTGCAGCAGAGTATGCCAAGTCCAACAGAAGTACGTGCA
AGGGGTGTATGGAGAAGATAGAAAAGGGCCAGGTGCGCCTGTCCAAGAAGATGGTGGACCCGGAGAAGCC
ACAGCTAGGCATGATTGACCGCTGGTACCATCCAGGCTGCTTTGTCAAGAACAGGGAGGAGCTGGGTTTC
CGGCCCGAGTACAGTGCGAGTCAGCTCAAGGGCTTCAGCCTCCTTGCTACAGAGGATAAAGAAGCCCTGA
AGAAGCAGCTCCCAGGAGTCAAGAGTGAAGGAAAGAGAAAAGGCGATGAGGTGGATGGAGTGGATGAAGT
GGCGAAGAAGAAATCTAAAAAAGAAAAAGACAAGGATAGTAAGCTTGAAAAAGCCCTAAAGGCTCAGAAC
GACCTGATCTGGAACATCAAGGACGAGCTAAAGAAAGTGTGTTCAACTAATGACCTGAAGGAGCTACTCA
TCTTCAACAAGCAGCAAGTGCCTTCTGGGGAGTCGGCGATCTTGGACCGAGTAGCTGATGGCATGGTGTT
CGGTGCCCTCCTTCCCTGCGAGGAATGCTCGGGTCAGCTGGTCTTCAAGAGCGATGCCTATTACTGCACT
GGGGACGTCACTGCCTGGACCAAGTGTATGGTCAAGACACAGACACCCAACCGGAAGGAGTGGGTAACCC
CAAAGGAATTCCGAGAAATCTCTTACCTCAAGAAATTGAAGGTTAAAAAACAGGACCGTATATTCCCCCC
AGAAACCAGCGCCTCCGTGGCGGCCACGCCTCCGCCCTCCACAGCCTCGGCTCCTGCTGCTGTGAACTCC
TCTGCTTCAGCAGATAAGCCATTATCCAACATGAAGATCCTGACTCTCGGGAAGCTGTCCCGGAACAAGG
ATGAAGTGAAGGCCATGATTGAGAAACTCGGGGGGAAGTTGACGGGGACGGCCAACAAGGCTTCCCTGTG
CATCAGCACCAAAAAGGAGGTGGAAAAGATGAATAAGAAGATGGAGGAAGTAAAGGAAGCCAACATCCGA
GTTGTGTCTGAGGACTTCCTCCAGGACGTCTCCGCCTCCACCAAGAGCCTTCAGGAGTTGTTCTTAGCGC
ACATCTTGTCCCCTTGGGGGGCAGAGGTGAAGGCAGAGCCTGTTGAAGTTGTGGCCCCAAGAGGGAAGTC
AGGGGCTGCGCTCTCCAAAAAAAGCAAGGGCCAGGTCAAGGAGGAAGGTATCAACAAATCTGAAAAGAGA
ATGAAATTAACTCTTAAAGGAGGAGCAGCTGTGGATCCTGATTCTGGACTGGAACACTCTGCGCATGTCC
TGGAGAAAGGTGGGAAGGTCTTCAGTGCCACCCTTGGCCTGGTGGACATCGTTAAAGGAACCAACTCCTA
CTACAAGCTGCAGCTTCTGGAGGACGACAAGGAAAACAGGTATTGGATATTCAGGTCCTGGGGCCGTGTG
GGTACGGTGATCGGTAGCAACAAACTGGAACAGATGCCGTCCAAGGAGGATGCCATTGAGCACTTCATGA
AATTATATGAAGAAAAAACCGGGAACGCTTGGCACTCCAAAAATTTCACGAAGTATCCCAAAAAGTTCTA
CCCCCTGGAGATTGACTATGGCCAGGATGAAGAGGCAGTGAAGAAGCTGACAGTAAATCCTGGCACCAAG
TCCAAGCTCCCCAAGCCAGTTCAGGACCTCATCAAGATGATCTTTGATGTGGAAAGTATGAAGAAAGCCA
TGGTGGAGTATGAGATCGACCTTCAGAAGATGCCCTTGGGGAAGCTGAGCAAAAGGCAGATCCAGGCCGC
ATACTCCATCCTCAGTGAGGTCCAGCAGGCGGTGTCTCAGGGCAGCAGCGACTCTCAGATCCTGGATCTC
TCAAATCGCTTTTACACCCTGATCCCCCACGACTTTGGGATGAAGAAGCCTCCGCTCCTGAACAATGCAG
ACAGTGTGCAGGCCAAGGTGGAAATGCTTGACAACCTGCTGGACATCGAGGTGGCCTACAGTCTGCTCAG
GGGAGGGTCTGATGATAGCAGCAAGGATCCCATCGATGTCAACTATGAGAAGCTCAAAACTGACATTAAG
GTGGTTGACAGAGATTCTGAAGAAGCCGAGATCATCAGGAAGTATGTTAAGAACACTCATGCAACCACAC
ACAATGCGTATGACTTGGAAGTCATCGATATCTTTAAGATAGAGCGTGAAGGCGAATGCCAGCGTTACAA
GCCCTTTAAGCAGCTTCATAACCGAAGATTGCTGTGGCACGGGTCCAGGACCACCAACTTTGCTGGGATC
CTGTCCCAGGGTCTTCGGATAGCCCCGCCTGAAGCGCCCGTGACAGGCTACATGTTTGGTAAAGGGATCT
ATTTCGCTGACATGGTCTCCAAGAGTGCCAACTACTGCCATACGTCTCAGGGAGACCCAATAGGCTTAAT
CCTGTTGGGAGAAGTTGCCCTTGGAAACATGTATGAACTGAAGCACGCTTCACATATCAGCAAGTTACCC
AAGGGCAAGCACAGTGTCAAAGGTTTGGGCAAAACTACCCCTGATCCTTCAGCTAACATTAGTCTGGATG
GTGTAGACGTTCCTCTTGGGACCGGGATTTCATCTGGTGTGAATGACACCTCTCTACTATATAACGAGTA
CATTGTCTATGATATTGCTCAGGTAAATCTGAAGTATCTGCTGAAACTGAAATTCAATTTTAAGACCTCC
CTGTGGGGACAGCTGGACGGCGGGAGCGTGGCAGTCCTGCCTGTGGTCGACTCCACCAATCAGTACCTGC
TGGATCGAATCGGCGAGCTGAAGAGTGGGGATGCTTGCATTGCAGAATATCAGCAGGCAGGGAGAGGAAG
CAGAGGGAGGAAATGGTTCTCTCCTTTTGGAGCTAACCTGTACCTGAGTATGTTTTGGCGCCTGAAGCGG
GGACCAGCAGCAATCGGCCTGGGCCCGGTCATCGGAATTGTCATGGCAGAAGCGCTGCGAAAGCTGGGAG
CAGACAAGGTGCGAGTCAAATGGCCCAATGACCTGTATCTGCAGGATAGAAAGCTGGCAGGCATCCTGGT
GGAGCTGGCCGGAATAACAGGCGATGCTGCACAGATCGTCATTGGCGCCGGGATTAACGTGGCTATGAGG
CGCGTGGAGGAAAGCGTGGTCAATCAGGGCTGGATCACACTGCAGGAAGCAGGGATTAACCTGGACAGGA
ATACTCTGGCCGCTACGCTGATCCGAGAGCTGCGGGCAGCCCTGGAACTGTTCGAGCAGGAAGGCCTGGC
TCCATATCTGCCACGGTGGGAGAAGCTGGATAACTTCATCAATAGACCCGTGAAGCTGATCATTGGGGAC
AAAGAGATTTTCGGGATTAGCCGGGGGATTGATAAACAGGGAGCCCTGCTGCTGGAACAGGACGGAGTTA
TCAAACCCTGGATGGGCGGAGAAATCAGTCTGCGGTCTGCCGAAAAGGCTTAAACCCAGCTTTCTTGTAC
AAAGTGGTGATAATCGAATTCCGATAATCAACCTCTGGATTACAAAATTTGTGAAAGATTGACTGGTATT
CTTAACTATGTTGCTCCTTTTACGCTATGTGGATACGCTGCTTTAATGCCTTTGTATCATGCTATTGCTT
CCCGTATGGCTTTCATTTTCTCCTCCTTGTATAAATCCTGGTTGCTGTCTCTTTATGAGGAGTTGTGGCC
CGTTGTCAGGCAACGTGGCGTGGTGTGCACTGTGTTTGCTGACGCAACCCCCACTGGTTGGGGCATTGCC
ACCACCTGTCAGCTCCTTTCCGGGACTTTCGCTTTCCCCCTCCCTATTGCCACGGCGGAACTCATCGCCG
CCTGCCTTGCCCGCTGCTGGACAGGGGCTCGGCTGTTGGGCACTGACAATTCCGTGGTGTTGTCGGGGAA
GCTGACGTCCTTTCCATGGCTGCTCGCCTGTGTTGCCACCTGGATTCTGCGCGGGACGTCCTTCTGCTAC
GTCCCTTCGGCCCTCAATCCAGCGGACCTTCCTTCCCGCGGCCTGCTGCCGGCTCTGCGGCCTCTTCCGC
GTCTTCGCCTTCGCCCTCAGACGAGTCGGATCTCCCTTTGGGCCGCCTCCCCGCATCGGGAATTCCCGCG
GTTCGAATTCTACCGGGTAGGGGAGGCGCTTTTCCCAAGGCAGTCTGGAGCATGCGCTTTAGCAGCCCCG
CTGGGCACTTGGCGCTACACAAGTGGCCTCTGGCCTCGCACACATTCCACATCCACCGGTAGGCGCCAAC
CGGCTCCGTTCTTTGGTGGCCCCTTCGCGCCACCTTCTACTCCTCCCCTAGTCAGGAAGTTCCCCCCCGC
CCCGCAGCTCGCGTCGTGCAGGACGTGACAAATGGAAGTAGCACGTCTCACTAGTCTCGTGCAGATGGAC
AGCACCGCTGAGCAATGGAAGCGGGTAGGCCTTTGGGGCAGCGGCCAATAGCAGCTTTGCTCCTTCGCTT
TCTGGGCTCAGAGGCTGGGAAGGGGTGGGTCCGGGGGCGGGCTCAGGGGCGGGCTCAGGGGCGGGGCGGG
CGCCCGAAGGTCCTCCGGAGGCCCGGCATTCTGCACGCTTCAAAAGCGCACGTCTGCCGCGCTGTTCTCC
TCTTCCTCATCTCCGGGCCTTTCGACCTCACGTGGCCACCATGAAAAAGCCTGAACTCACCGCGACGTCT
GTCGAGAAGTTTCTGATCGAAAAGTTCGACAGCGTCTCCGACCTGATGCAGCTCTCGGAGGGCGAAGAAT
CTCGTGCTTTCAGCTTCGATGTAGGAGGGCGTGGATATGTCCTGCGGGTAAATAGCTGCGCCGATGGTTT
CTACAAAGATCGTTATGTTTATCGGCACTTTGCATCGGCCGCGCTCCCGATTCCGGAAGTGCTTGACATT
GGGGAATTTAGCGAGAGCCTGACCTATTGCATCTCCCGCCGTGCACAGGGTGTCACGTTGCAAGACCTGC
CTGAAACCGAACTGCCCGCTGTTCTGCAGCCGGTCGCGGAGGCCATGGATGCGATCGCTGCGGCCGATCT
TAGCCAGACGAGCGGGTTCGGCCCATTCGGACCGCAAGGAATCGGTCAATACACTACATGGCGTGATTTC
ATATGCGCGATTGCTGATCCCCATGTGTATCACTGGCAAACTGTGATGGACGACACCGTCAGTGCGTCCG
TCGCGCAGGCTCTCGATGAGCTGATGCTTTGGGCCGAGGACTGCCCCGAAGTCCGGCACCTCGTGCACGC
GGATTTCGGCTCCAACAATGTCCTGACGGACAATGGCCGCATAACAGCGGTCATTGACTGGAGCGAGGCG
ATGTTCGGGGATTCCCAATACGAGGTCGCCAACATCTTCTTCTGGAGGCCGTGGTTGGCTTGTATGGAGC
AGCAGACGCGCTACTTCGAGCGGAGGCATCCGGAGCTTGCAGGATCGCCGCGGCTCCGGGCGTATATGCT
CCGCATTGGTCTTGACCAACTCTATCAGAGCTTGGTTGACGGCAATTTCGATGATGCAGCTTGGGCGCAG
GGTCGATGCGACGCAATCGTCCGATCCGGAGCCGGGACTGTCGGGCGTACACAAATCGCCCGCAGAAGCG
CGGCCGTCTGGACCGATGGCTGTGTAGAAGTACTCGCCGATAGTGGAAACCGACGCCCCAGCACTCGTCC
GAGGGCAAAGGAATAGGGTACCTTTAAGACCAATGACTTACAAGGCAGCTGTAGATCTTAGCCACTTTTT
AAAAGAAAAGGGGGGACTGGAAGGGCTAATTCACTCCCAACGAAGACAAGATCTGCTTTTTGCTTGTACT
GGGTCTCTCTGGTTAGACCAGATCTGAGCCTGGGAGCTCTCTGGCTAACTAGGGAACCCACTGCTTAAGC
CTCAATAAAGCTTGCCTTGAGTGCTTCAAGTAGTGTGTGCCCGTCTGTTGTGTGACTCTGGTAACTAGAG
ATCCCTCAGACCCTTTTAGTCAGTGTGGAAAATCTCTAGCAGTAGTAGTTCATGTCATCTTATTATTCAG
TATTTATAACTTGCAAAGAAATGAATATCAGAGAGTGAGAGGAACTTGTTTATTGCAGCTTATAATGGTT
ACAAATAAAGCAATAGCATCACAAATTTCACAAATAAAGCATTTTTTTCACTGCATTCTAGTTGTGGTTT
GTCCAAACTCATCAATGTATCTTATCATGTCTGGCTCTAGCTATCCCGCCCCTAACTCCGCCCATCCCGC
CCCTAACTCCGCCCAGTTCCGCCCATTCTCCGCCCCATGGCTGACTAATTTTTTTTATTTATGCAGAGGC
CGAGGCCGCCTCGGCCTCTGAGCTATTCCAGAAGTAGTGAGGAGGCTTTTTTGGAGGCCTAGGGACGTAC
CCAATTCGCCCTATAGTGAGTCGTATTACGCGCGCTCACTGGCCGTCGTTTTACAACGTCGTGACTGGGA
AAACCCTGGCGTTACCCAACTTAATCGCCTTGCAGCACATCCCCCTTTCGCCAGCTGGCGTAATAGCGAA
GAGGCCCGCACCGATCGCCCTTCCCAACAGTTGCGCAGCCTGAATGGCGAATGGG
[124 nt withheld, positions 10066-10189]
C
[91 nt withheld, positions 10191-10281]
A
[49 nt withheld, positions 10283-10331]
CCTTTGACGTTGGAGTCCACGTTCTTT
[37 nt withheld, positions 10359-10395]
ACCCTATCTCGGTCTATTCTTTTGATTTATAAGGGATTTTGCCGATTTCGGCCTATTGGTTAAAAAATGA
GCTGATTTAACAAAAATTTAACGCGAATTTTAACAAAATATTAACGCTTACAATTTAGGTGGCACTTTTC
GGGGAAATGTGCGCGGAACCCCTATTTGTTTATTTTTCTAAATACATTCAAATATGTATCCGCTCATGAG
ACAATAACCCTGATAAATGCTTCAATAATATTGAAAAAGGAAGAGTATGAGTATTCAACATTTCCGTGTC
GCCCTTATTCCCTTTTTTGCGGCATTTTGCCTTCCTGTTTTTGCTCACCCAGAAACGCTGGTGAAAGTAA
AAGATGCTGAAGATCAGTTGGGTGCACGAGTGGGTTACATCGAACTGGATCTCAACAGCGGTAAGATCCT
TGAGAGTTTTCGCCCCGAAGAACGTTTTCCAATGATGAGCACTTTTAAAGTTCTGCTATGTGGCGCGGTA
TTATCCCGTATTGACGCCGGGCAAGAGCAACTCGGTCGCCGCATACACTATTCTCAGAATGACTTGGTTG
AGTACTCACCAGTCACAGAAAAGCATCTTACGGATGGCATGACAGTAAGAGAATTATGCAGTGCTGCCAT
AACCATGAGTGATAACACTGCGGCCAACTTACTTCTGACAACGATCGGAGGACCGAAGGAGCTAACCGCT
TTTTTGCACAACATGGGGGATCATGTAACTCGCCTTGATCGTTGGGAACCGGAGCTGAATGAAGCCATAC
CAAACGACGAGCGTGACACCACGATGCCTGTAGCAATGGCAACAACGTTGCGCAAACTATTAACTGGCGA
ACTACTTACTCTAGCTTCCCGGCAACAATTAATAGACTGGATGGAGGCGGATAAAGTTGCAGGACCACTT
CTGCGCTCGGCCCTTCCGGCTGGCTGGTTTATTGCTGATAAATCTGGAGCCGGTGAGCGTGGGTCTCGCG
GTATCATTGCAGCACTGGGGCCAGATGGTAAGCCCTCCCGTATCGTAGTTATCTACACGACGGGGAGTCA
GGCAACTATGGATGAACGAAATAGACAGATCGCTGAGATAGGTGCCTCACTGATTAAGCATTGGTAACTG
TCAGACCAAGTTTACTCATATATACTTTAGATTGATTTAAAACTTCATTTTTAATTTAAAAGGATCTAGG
TGAAGATCCTTTTTGATAATCTCATGACCAAAATCCCTTAACGTGAGTTTTCGTTCCACTGAGCGTCAGA
CCCCGTAGAAAAGATCAAAGGATCTTCTTGAGATCCTTTTTTTCTGCGCGTAATCTGCTGCTTGCAAACA
AAAAAACCACCGCTACCAGCGGTGGTTTGTTTGCCGGATCAAGAGCTACCAACTCTTTTTCCGAAGGTAA
CTGGCTTCAGCAGAGCGCAGATACCAAATACTGTTCTTCTAGTGTAGCCGTAGTTAGGCCACCACTTCAA
GAACTCTGTAGCACCGCCTACATACCTCGCTCTGCTAATCCTGTTACCAGTGGCTGCTGCCAGTGGCGAT
AAGTCGTGTCTTACCGGGTTGGACTCAAGACGATAGTTACCGGATAAGGCGCAGCGGTCGGGCTGAACGG
GGGGTTCGTGCACACAGCCCAGCTTGGAGCGAACGACCTACACCGAACTGAGATACCTACAGCGTGAGCT
ATGAGAAAGCGCCACGCTTCCCGAAGAGAGAAAGGCGGACAGGTATCCGGTAAGCGGCAGGGTCGGAACA
GGAGAGCGCACGAGGGAGCTTCCAGGGGGAAACGCCTGGTATCTTTATAGTCCTGTCGGGTTTCGCCACC
TCTGACTTGAGCGTCGATTTTTGTGATGCTCGTCAGGGGGGCGGAGCCTATGGAAAAACGCCAGCAACGC
GGCCTTTTTACGGTTCCTGGCCTTTTGCTGGCCTTTTGCTCACATGTTCTTTCCTGCGTTATCCCCTGAT
TCTGTGGATAACCGTATTACCGCCTTTGAGTGAGCTGATACCGCTCGCCGCAGCCGAACGACCGAGCGCA
GCGAGTCAGTGAGCGAGGAAGCGGAAGAGCGCCCAATACGCAAACCGCCTCTCCCCGCGCGTTGGCCGAT
TCATTAATGCAGCTGGCACGACAGGTTTCCCGACTGGAAAGCGGGCAGTGAGCGCAACGCAATTAATGTG
AGTTAGCTCACTCATTAGGCACCCCAGGCTTTACACTTTATGCTTCCGGCTCGTATGTTGTGTGGAATTG
TGAGCGGATAACAATTTCACACAGGAAACAGCTATGACCATGATTACGCCAAGCGCGCAATTAACCCTCA
CTAAAGGGAACAAAAGCTGGAGCTGCAAGCTT
